>Addgene plasmid #236253 | pAAV-hSyn-roxSTOProx-NaChBac-TdTomato | addgene full sequence | sequence record 469422 | Addgene NGS Result
CCTGCAGGCAGCTGCGCGCTCGCTCGCTCACTGAGGCCGCCCGGGCGTCGGGCGACCTTTGGTCGCCCGG
CCTCAGTGAGCGAGCGAGCGCGCAGAGAGGGAGTGGCCAACTCCATCACTAGGGGTTCCTGCGGCCGCAC
GCGTGTGTCTAGACTGCAGAGGGCCCTGCGTATGAGTGCAAGTGGGTTTTAGGACCAGGATGAGGCGGGG
TGGGGGTGCCTACCTGACGACCGACCCCGACCCACTGGACAAGCACCCAACCCCCATTCCCCAAATTGCG
CATCCCCTATCAGAGAGGGGGAGGGGAAACAGGATGCGGCGAGGCGCGTGCGCACTGCCAGCTTCAGCAC
CGCGGACAGTGCCTTCGCCCCCGCCTGGCGGCGCGCGCCACCGCCGCCTCAGCACTGAAGGCGCGCTGAC
GTCACTCGCCGGTCCCCCGCAAACTCCCCTTCCCGGCCACCTTGGTCGCGTCCGCGCCGCCGCCGGCCCA
GCCGGACCGCACCACGCGAGGCGCGAGATAGGGGGGCACGGGCGCGACCATCTGCGCTGCGGCGCCGGCG
ACTCAGCGCTGCCTCAGTCTGCGGTGGGCAGCGGAGGAGTCGTGTCGTGCCTGAGAGCGCAGTCGAGAAG
GTACCTAACTTTAAATAATTGGCATTATTTAAAGTTATCGCGATGAATAAATGAAAGCTTGCAGATCTGC
GACTCTAGAGGATCTGCGACTCTAGAGGATCATAATCAGCCATACCACATTTGTAGAGGTTTTACTTGCT
TTAAAAAACCTCCCACACCTCCCCCTGAACCTGAAACATAAAATGAATGCAATTGTTGTTGTTAACTTGT
TTATTGCAGCTTATAATGGTTACAAATAAAGCAATAGCATCACAAATTTCACAAATAAAGCATTTTTTTC
ACTGCATTCTAGTTGTGGTTTGTCCAAACTCATCAATGTATCTTATCATGTCTGGATCTGCGACTCTAGA
GGATCATAATCAGCCATACCACATTTGTAGAGGTTTTACTTGCTTTAAAAAACCTCCCACACCTCCCCCT
GAACCTGAAACATAAAATGAATGCAATTGTTGTTGTTAACTTGTTTATTGCAGCTTATAATGGTTACAAA
TAAAGCAATAGCATCACAAATTTCACAAATAAAGCATTTTTTTCACTGCATTCTAGTTGTGGTTTGTCCA
AACTCATCAATGTATCTTATCATGTCTGGATCTGCGACTCTAGAGGATCATAATCAGCCATACCACATTT
GTAGAGGTTTTACTTGCTTTAAAAAACCTCCCACACCTCCCCCTGAACCTGAAACATAAAATGAATGCAA
TTGTTGTTGTTAACTTGTTTATTGCAGCTTATAATGGTTACAAATAAAGCAATAGCATCACAAATTTCAC
AAATAAAGCATTTTTTTCACTGCATTCTAGTTGTGGTTTGTCCAAACTCATCAATGTATCTTATCATGTC
TGGATCCCCATCAAGCTGATCCGGAACCCTTAATTAACTTTAAATAATTGGCATTATTTAAAGTTAGGCA
GCCATGAAAATGGAAGCACGCCAGAAACAGAACTCATTCACGTCAAAGATGCAGAAAATTGTCAACCATA
GAGCGTTTACTTTCACCGTCATTGCCCTGATCCTCTTTAATGCACTGATCGTGGGAATCGAAACATATCC
GAGGATCTACGCGGACCACAAGTGGCTCTTTTATCGGATTGACCTCGTCCTGCTTTGGATCTTCACCATC
GAGATCGCGATGAGGTTTTTGGCGTCGAACCCAAAGTCGGCCTTCTTCCGCAGCTCGTGGAATTGGTTTG
ATTTTCTGATTGTCGCGGCTGGGCATATCTTCGCGGGAGCCCAGTTCGTGACAGTATTGCGAATCCTTAG
AGTGCTGCGGGTACTCAGGGCGATCTCCGTCGTCCCCTCCCTGCGCAGACTCGTAGATGCGCTGGTGATG
ACGATTCCGGCGTTGGGCAATATCTTGATCTTGATGTCCATCTTCTTCTATATCTTTGCAGTGATCGGGA
CAATGCTCTTCCAGCACGTATCGCCTGAATACTTTGGGAACCTCCAGCTTTCGTTGCTGACGCTGTTCCA
AGTGGTGACCTTGGAGAGCTGGGCCAGCGGTGTAATGCGGCCCATTTTTGCAGAGGTGCCCTGGTCATGG
CTCTACTTTGTCTCGTTTGTCCTGATTGGTACTTTTATCATTTTCAATCTTTTCATCGGAGTCATTGTGA
ACAACGTGGAAAAGGCGGAGCTTACGGACAATGAGGAAGATGGGGAGGCCGACGGACTTAAACAGGAGAT
TTCAGCATTGCGAAAGGATGTAGCCGAACTGAAGAGCTTGCTCAAACAACTTAAGGATATCGGCAGTGGA
GAGGGCAGAGGAAGTCTGCTAACATGCGGTGACGTCGAGGAGAATCCTGGCCCAGCGGATCCCGCCACCA
TGGTGAGCAAGGGCGAGGAGGTCATCAAAGAGTTCATGCGCTTCAAGGTGCGCATGGAGGGCTCCATGAA
CGGCCACGAGTTCGAGATCGAGGGCGAGGGCGAGGGCCGCCCCTACGAGGGCACCCAGACCGCCAAGCTG
AAGGTGACCAAGGGCGGCCCCCTGCCCTTCGCCTGGGACATCCTGTCCCCCCAGTTCATGTACGGCTCCA
AGGCGTACGTGAAGCACCCCGCCGACATCCCCGATTACAAGAAGCTGTCCTTCCCCGAGGGCTTCAAGTG
GGAGCGCGTGATGAACTTCGAGGACGGCGGTCTGGTGACCGTGACCCAGGACTCCTCCCTGCAGGACGGC
ACGCTGATCTACAAGGTGAAGATGCGCGGCACCAACTTCCCCCCCGACGGCCCCGTAATGCAGAAGAAGA
CCATGGGCTGGGAGGCCTCCACCGAGCGCCTGTACCCCCGCGACGGCGTGCTGAAGGGCGAGATCCACCA
GGCCCTGAAGCTGAAGGACGGCGGCCACTACCTGGTGGAGTTCAAGACCATCTACATGGCCAAGAAGCCC
GTGCAACTGCCCGGCTACTACTACGTGGACACCAAGCTGGACATCACCTCCCACAACGAGGACTACACCA
TCGTGGAACAGTACGAGCGCTCCGAGGGCCGCCACCACCTGTTCCTGGGGCATGGCACCGGCAGCACCGG
CAGCGGCAGCTCCGGCACCGCCTCCTCCGAGGACAACAACATGGCCGTCATCAAAGAGTTCATGCGCTTC
AAGGTGCGCATGGAGGGCTCCATGAACGGCCACGAGTTCGAGATCGAGGGCGAGGGCGAGGGCCGCCCCT
ACGAGGGCACCCAGACCGCCAAGCTGAAGGTGACCAAGGGCGGCCCCCTGCCCTTCGCCTGGGACATCCT
GTCCCCCCAGTTCATGTACGGCTCCAAGGCGTACGTGAAGCACCCCGCCGACATCCCCGATTACAAGAAG
CTGTCCTTCCCCGAGGGCTTCAAGTGGGAGCGCGTGATGAACTTCGAGGACGGCGGTCTGGTGACCGTGA
CCCAGGACTCCTCCCTGCAGGACGGCACGCTGATCTACAAGGTGAAGATGCGCGGCACCAACTTCCCCCC
CGACGGCCCCGTAATGCAGAAGAAGACCATGGGCTGGGAGGCCTCCACCGAGCGCCTGTACCCCCGCGAC
GGCGTGCTGAAGGGCGAGATCCACCAGGCCCTGAAGCTGAAGGACGGCGGCCACTACCTGGTGGAGTTCA
AGACCATCTACATGGCCAAGAAGCCCGTGCAACTGCCCGGCTACTACTACGTGGACACCAAGCTGGACAT
CACCTCCCACAACGAGGACTACACCATCGTGGAACAGTACGAGCGCTCCGAGGGCCGCCACCACCTGTTC
CTGTACGGCATGGACGAGCTGTACAAGTAGAATTCGATATCAAGCTTATCGATAATCAACCTCTGGATTA
CAAAATTTGTGAAAGATTGACTGGTATTCTTAACTATGTTGCTCCTTTTACGCTATGTGGATACGCTGCT
TTAATGCCTTTGTATCATGCTATTGCTTCCCGTATGGCTTTCATTTTCTCCTCCTTGTATAAATCCTGGT
TGCTGTCTCTTTATGAGGAGTTGTGGCCCGTTGTCAGGCAACGTGGCGTGGTGTGCACTGTGTTTGCTGA
CGCAACCCCCACTGGTTGGGGCATTGCCACCACCTGTCAGCTCCTTTCCGGGACTTTCGCTTTCCCCCTC
CCTATTGCCACGGCGGAACTCATCGCCGCCTGCCTTGCCCGCTGCTGGACAGGGGCTCGGCTGTTGGGCA
CTGACAATTCCGTGGTGTTGTCGGGGAAATCATCGTCCTTTCCTTGGCTGCTCGCCTATGTTGCCACCTG
GATTCTGCGCGGGACGTCCTTCTGCTACGTCCCTTCGGCCCTCAATCCAGCGGACCTTCCTTCCCGCGGC
CTGCTGCCGGCTCTGCGGCCTCTTCCGCGTCTTCGCCTTCGCCCTCAGACGAGTCGGATCTCCCTTTGGG
CCGCCTCCCCGCATCGATACCGAGCGCTGCTCGAGAGATCTACGGGTGGCATCCCTGTGACCCCTCCCCA
GTGCCTCTCCTGGCCCTGGAAGTTGCCACTCCAGTGCCCACCAGCCTTGTCCTAATAAAATTAAGTTGCA
TCATTTTGTCTGACTAGGTGTCCTTCTATAATATTATGGGGTGGAGGGGGGTGGTATGGAGCAAGGGGCA
AGTTGGGAAGACAACCTGTAGGGCCTGCGGGGTCTATTGGGAACCAAGCTGGAGTGCAGTGGCACAATCT
TGGCTCACTGCAATCTCCGCCTCCTGGGTTCAAGCGATTCTCCTGCCTCAGCCTCCCGAGTTGTTGGGAT
TCCAGGCATGCATGACCAGGCTCAGCTAATTTTTGTTTTTTTGGTAGAGACGGGGTTTCACCATATTGGC
CAGGCTGGTCTCCAACTCCTAATCTCAGGTGATCTACCCACCTTGGCCTCCCAAATTGCTGGGATTACAG
GCGTGAACCACTGCTCCCTTCCCTGTCCTTCTGATTTTGTAGGTAACCACGTGCGGACCGAGCGGCCGCA
GGAACCCCTAGTGATGGAGTTGGCCACTCCCTCTCTGCGCGCTCGCTCGCTCACTGAGGCCGGGCGACCA
AAGGTCGCCCGACGCCCGGGCTTTGCCCGGGCGGCCTCAGTGAGCGAGCGAGCGCGCAGCTGCCTGCAGG
GGCGCCTGATGCGGTATTTTCTCCTTACGCATCTGTGCGGTATTTCACACCGCATA
[95 nt withheld, positions 5237-5331]
T
[46 nt withheld, positions 5333-5378]
C
[141 nt withheld, positions 5380-5520]
CCTTTGACGTTGGAGTCCACGTTCTTT
[37 nt withheld, positions 5548-5584]
ACTCTATCTCGGGCTATTCTTTTGATTTATAAGGGATTTTGCCGATTTCGGTCTATTGGTTAAAAAATGA
GCTGATTTAACAAAAATTTAACGCGAATTTTAACAAAATATTAACGTTTACAATTTTATGGTGCACTCTC
AGTACAATCTGCTCTGATGCCGCATAGTTAAGCCAGCCCCGACACCCGCCAACACCCGCTGACGCGCCCT
GACGGGCTTGTCTGCTCCCGGCATCCGCTTACAGACAAGCTGTGACCGTCTCCGGGAGCTGCATGTGTCA
GAGGTTTTCACCGTCATCACCGAAACGCGCGAGACGAAAGGGCCTCGTGATACGCCTATTTTTATAGGTT
AATGTCATGATAATAATGGTTTCTTAGACGTCAGGTGGCACTTTTCGGGGAAATGTGCGCGGAACCCCTA
TTTGTTTATTTTTCTAAATACATTCAAATATGTATCCGCTCATGAGACAATAACCCTGATAAATGCTTCA
ATAATATTGAAAAAGGAAGAGTATGAGTATTCAACATTTCCGTGTCGCCCTTATTCCCTTTTTTGCGGCA
TTTTGCCTTCCTGTTTTTGCTCACCCAGAAACGCTGGTGAAAGTAAAAGATGCTGAAGATCAGTTGGGTG
CACGAGTGGGTTACATCGAACTGGATCTCAACAGCGGTAAGATCCTTGAGAGTTTTCGCCCCGAAGAACG
TTTTCCAATGATGAGCACTTTTAAAGTTCTGCTATGTGGCGCGGTATTATCCCGTATTGACGCCGGGCAA
GAGCAACTCGGTCGCCGCATACACTATTCTCAGAATGACTTGGTTGAGTACTCACCAGTCACAGAAAAGC
ATCTTACGGATGGCATGACAGTAAGAGAATTATGCAGTGCTGCCATAACCATGAGTGATAACACTGCGGC
CAACTTACTTCTGACAACGATCGGAGGACCGAAGGAGCTAACCGCTTTTTTGCACAACATGGGGGATCAT
GTAACTCGCCTTGATCGTTGGGAACCGGAGCTGAATGAAGCCATACCAAACGACGAGCGTGACACCACGA
TGCCTGTAGCAATGGCAACAACGTTGCGCAAACTATTAACTGGCGAACTACTTACTCTAGCTTCCCGGCA
ACAATTAATAGACTGGATGGAGGCGGATAAAGTTGCAGGACCACTTCTGCGCTCGGCCCTTCCGGCTGGC
TGGTTTATTGCTGATAAATCTGGAGCCGGTGAGCGTGGGTCTCGCGGTATCATTGCAGCACTGGGGCCAG
ATGGTAAGCCCTCCCGTATCGTAGTTATCTACACGACGGGGAGTCAGGCAACTATGGATGAACGAAATAG
ACAGATCGCTGAGATAGGTGCCTCACTGATTAAGCATTGGTAACTGTCAGACCAAGTTTACTCATATATA
CTTTAGATTGATTTAAAACTTCATTTTTAATTTAAAAGGATCTAGGTGAAGATCCTTTTTGATAATCTCA
TGACCAAAATCCCTTAACGTGAGTTTTCGTTCCACTGAGCGTCAGACCCCGTAGAAAAGATCAAAGGATC
TTCTTGAGATCCTTTTTTTCTGCGCGTAATCTGCTGCTTGCAAACAAAAAAACCACCGCTACCAGCGGTG
GTTTGTTTGCCGGATCAAGAGCTACCAACTCTTTTTCCGAAGGTAACTGGCTTCAGCAGAGCGCAGATAC
CAAATACTGTTCTTCTAGTGTAGCCGTAGTTAGGCCACCACTTCAAGAACTCTGTAGCACCGCCTACATA
CCTCGCTCTGCTAATCCTGTTACCAGTGGCTGCTGCCAGTGGCGATAAGTCGTGTCTTACCGGGTTGGAC
TCAAGACGATAGTTACCGGATAAGGCGCAGCGGTCGGGCTGAACGGGGGGTTCGTGCACACAGCCCAGCT
TGGAGCGAACGACCTACACCGAACTGAGATACCTACAGCGTGAGCTATGAGAAAGCGCCACGCTTCCCGA
AGGGAGAAAGGCGGACAGGTATCCGGTAAGCGGCAGGGTCGGAACAGGAGAGCGCACGAGGGAGCTTCCA
GGGGGAAACGCCTGGTATCTTTATAGTCCTGTCGGGTTTCGCCACCTCTGACTTGAGCGTCGATTTTTGT
GATGCTCGTCAGGGGGGCGGAGCCTATGGAAAAACGCCAGCAACGCGGCCTTTTTACGGTTCCTGGCCTT
TTGCTGGCCTTTTGCTCACATGT
Features (pLannotate 1.2.2; 21 found; start..end, strand, type, name):
     12..39      +  repeat_region  AAV2 ITR (fragment): inverted terminal repeat of adeno-associated virus serotype 2 inverted
     68..95      +  repeat_region  AAV2 ITR (fragment): inverted terminal repeat of adeno-associated virus serotype 2 inverted
    175..622     +  promoter       hSyn promoter: human synapsin I promoter; confers neuron-specific expression (Kügler et al., 2003)
    728..811     +  CDS            large T antigen (fragment): large T antigen from SV40 (simian virus 40)
    834..968     +  polyA_signal   SV40 poly(A) signal: SV40 polyadenylation signal
    982..1065    +  CDS            large T antigen (fragment): large T antigen from SV40 (simian virus 40)
   1088..1222    +  polyA_signal   SV40 poly(A) signal: SV40 polyadenylation signal
   1236..1319    +  CDS            large T antigen (fragment): large T antigen from SV40 (simian virus 40)
   1342..1476    +  polyA_signal   SV40 poly(A) signal: SV40 polyadenylation signal
   2450..3880    +  CDS            tdTomato: tandem dimeric (pseudo-monomeric) derivative of DsRed (Shaner et al., 2004) mammalian codon-optimized
   3880..3904    +  misc_feature   MCS (fragment): pBluescript multiple cloning site
   3904..4492    +  misc_feature   WPRE: woodchuck hepatitis virus posttranscriptional regulatory element
   4524..5000    +  polyA_signal   hGH poly(A) signal: human growth hormone polyadenylation signal
   5040..5180    +  repeat_region  AAV2 ITR: inverted terminal repeat of adeno-associated virus serotype 2 inverted
   5185..5236    -  misc_feature   bom (fragment): basis of mobility region from pBR322
   5255..5710    +  rep_origin     f1 ori (sequence partly withheld): f1 bacteriophage origin of replication; arrow indicates direction of (+) strand synthesis
   5711..5760    -  misc_feature   bom (fragment): basis of mobility region from pBR322
   5862..5897    -  CDS            rop (fragment): Rop protein, which maintains plasmids at low copy number; rop
   5992..6096    +  promoter       AmpR promoter: bla
   6097..6957    +  CDS            AmpR: β-lactamase; bla; confers resistance to ampicillin, carbenicillin, and related antibiotics
   7128..7716    +  rep_origin     ori: high-copy-number ColE1/pMB1/pBR322/pUC origin of replication
