[The description below was written by a language model from this plasmid's Addgene catalogue record and pLannotate feature annotations shown in this document.]
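Description:
pAAV-hSyn-roxSTOProx-NaChBac-TdTomato is a 7.8 kb AAV transfer plasmid for recombinase-gated, neuron-restricted expression of a bacterial sodium channel fused to a red fluorescent protein. It is maintained in E. coli through a high-copy ColE1/pUC-type origin with ampicillin selection (AmpR with its bla promoter), and also carries an f1 phage origin. The expression cassette is flanked by AAV2 inverted terminal repeats, which allow the intervening DNA to be packaged into recombinant AAV particles. The downstream ITR is annotated in full, whereas only short fragments of the upstream ITR were detected. This may reflect the difficulty of sequencing and annotating these repeats rather than a real truncation.

Transcription is driven by the human synapsin I promoter, which confines expression to neurons. Immediately downstream lies the STOP element, annotated as three tandem copies of the SV40 polyadenylation signal with adjoining large T antigen fragments. According to the construct name, this element is bracketed by rox sites, although the rox sites themselves are not annotated in the feature table. The repeated poly(A) signals terminate transcripts before the coding region, so the payload stays silent until Dre recombinase excises the stop cassette. The insert, made by gene synthesis, is NaChBac-TdTomato. tdTomato is annotated, and the unannotated stretch just upstream of it presumably holds the NaChBac sequence. A WPRE and the human growth hormone poly(A) signal follow, enhancing transcript stability and processing.

NaChBac is a voltage-gated sodium channel generally used to raise neuronal excitability, and the tdTomato tag marks the expressing cells. The construct therefore suits chronic activation of Dre-defined neuronal populations. The associated publication concerns a subcortical feeding circuit.
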