Addgene plasmid #236253: pAAV-hSyn-roxSTOProx-NaChBac-TdTomato
Purpose: Dre dependent NaChBac-TdTomato expression
Depositing lab: Janelia Viral Tools. Depositing organization: HHMI, Janelia Research Campus. Publication: A subcortical feeding circuit linking an interoceptive node to jaw movement. Kosse C, Ivanov J, Knight Z, Pellegrino K, Friedman J. Nature. 2024 Dec;636(8041):151-161. doi: 10.1038/s41586-024-08098-1. Epub 2024 Oct 23. PubMed 39443799.
Backbone
  Vector backbone: pAAV
  Total vector size (bp): 7777
  Vector type: Mammalian Expression, AAV
Growth in bacteria
  Bacterial resistance: Ampicillin, 100 μg/mL
  Growth temperature: 37°C
  Growth strain: NEB Stable
  Growth instructions: Grow for minimum time necessary. Do not store colonies on plate.
  Copy number: High Copy
Gene/Insert
  Gene/Insert name: NaChBac-TdTomato
  Insert size (bp): 2336
  Promoter: hSyn
  Tag / fusion protein: TdTomato
  Cloning method: Gene Synthesis
  Sequencing primers: 5′ N/A
Resource information
  A portion of this plasmid was derived from a plasmid made by: Christin Kosse, Hyun Ah Yi, and Jeffrey Friedman
Terms and licenses: Academic/Nonprofit Terms; Industry Terms: Not Available to Industry
How to cite: pAAV-hSyn-roxSTOProx-NaChBac-TdTomato was a gift from Janelia Viral Tools (Addgene plasmid # 236253 ; http://n2t.net/addgene:236253 ; RRID:Addgene_236253)
